Addgene plasmid #20151: YF-Rac1(DN)
Depositing lab: Tobias Meyer. Depositing organization: Stanford University. Publication: An inducible translocation strategy to rapidly activate and inhibit small GTPase signaling pathways. Inoue T, Heo WD, Grimley JS, Wandless TJ, Meyer T. Nat Methods. 2005 Jun . 2(6):415-8. 10.1038/nmeth763 PubMed 15908919.
Backbone
  Vector backbone: EYFP-C1
  Backbone manufacturer: Clontech
  Backbone size w/o insert (bp): 4733
  Vector type: Mammalian Expression
  Selectable markers: Neomycin (select with G418)
Growth in bacteria
  Bacterial resistance: Kanamycin, 50 μg/mL
  Growth temperature: 37°C
  Growth strain: DH5alpha
  Copy number: High Copy
Gene/Insert
  Gene/Insert name: YFP-FKBP-Rac1(DN) (alt name: Rac1)
  Species: H. sapiens (human)
  Mutation: dominant negative mutation
  Entrez Gene: RAC1 (a.k.a. MIG5, MRD48, Rac-1, TC-25, p21-Rac1)
  Cloning method: Restriction Enzyme; 5′ cloning site EcoR1 (not destroyed); 3′ cloning site BamH1 (not destroyed)
  Sequencing primers: 5′ n/a
Terms and licenses: Academic/Nonprofit Terms; Industry Terms: Not Available to Industry
How to cite: YF-Rac1(DN) was a gift from Tobias Meyer (Addgene plasmid # 20151 ; http://n2t.net/addgene:20151 ; RRID:Addgene_20151)
