[The description below was written by a language model from this plasmid's Addgene catalogue record and pLannotate feature annotations shown in this document.]
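Description:
YF-Rac1(DN) is a mammalian expression plasmid built on the Clontech EYFP-C1 backbone, encoding a three-part fusion protein: EYFP, an FKBP domain and a dominant-negative form of human Rac1. The human cytomegalovirus immediate-early enhancer and promoter drive the fusion, with EYFP at the N-terminus, followed by the FKBP module, a remnant of the multiple cloning site and then the Rac1 coding sequence, which was inserted between EcoRI and BamHI sites. Transcripts terminate at an SV40 polyadenylation signal. The automated annotation matches the FKBP segment to DmrB, the F36V variant of FKBP12, and calls Rac1 as a fragment. The record says only that a dominant-negative mutation is present and does not specify the substitution or whether the C-terminal lipid-modification motif is retained.

In bacteria the plasmid is maintained at high copy by a pUC-type ColE1 origin and selected with kanamycin. The same Tn5 NeoR/KanR gene sits behind tandem bacterial (bla) and SV40 early promoters and ends in an HSV TK poly(A) signal, so it also permits G418 selection of stably transfected mammalian cells. An f1 origin is also present. The short large T antigen, ble and bGH poly(A) matches are fragmentary annotation hits in backbone sequence rather than functional elements.

The associated publication describes an inducible translocation strategy for rapidly activating or inhibiting small GTPase signalling. In that context, the FKBP domain serves as a chemically inducible dimerisation handle, allowing a small-molecule dimeriser to recruit the fluorescent Rac1(DN) fusion to a partner protein anchored at a chosen cellular location. The partner is supplied on a separate construct. The EYFP tag lets expression and relocalisation be followed by live-cell imaging.
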