Features (pLannotate 1.2.2; 16 found; start..end, strand, type, name):
     61..364     +  enhancer       CMV enhancer: human cytomegalovirus immediate early enhancer
    365..568     +  promoter       CMV promoter: human cytomegalovirus (CMV) immediate early promoter
    613..1329    +  CDS            EYFP: EYFP is a basic (constitutively fluorescent) green/yellow fluorescent protein published in 1996, derived from Aequorea victoria. It is reported to be a very rapidly-maturing weak dimer with high acid sensitivity.
   1342..1662    +  CDS            DmrB: F36V mutant of FK506-binding protein FKBP12 binds synthetic ligands that do not bind wild-type FKBP
   1724..1745    +  misc_feature   MCS (fragment): multiple cloning site
   1747..2312    +  CDS            Rac1 (fragment): human Rac family small GTPase 1
   2336..2420    +  CDS            large T antigen (fragment): large T antigen from SV40 (simian virus 40)
   2443..2564    +  polyA_signal   SV40 poly(A) signal: SV40 polyadenylation signal
   2598..3026    -  rep_origin     f1 ori (sequence partly withheld): f1 bacteriophage origin of replication; arrow indicates direction of (+) strand synthesis
   3053..3157    +  promoter       AmpR promoter: bla
   3159..3516    +  promoter       SV40 promoter: SV40 enhancer and early promoter
   3551..4345    +  CDS            NeoR/KanR: aminoglycoside phosphotransferase from Tn5; aph(3')-II (or nptII); confers resistance to neomycin, kanamycin, and G418 (Geneticin®)
   4366..4518    +  CDS            ble (fragment): BLE_KLEPN - Experimental evidence at protein level: Swiss-Prot protein existence level 1. Binding protein with a strong affinity to the bleomycin family of antibiotics. Binds to CL990; an antimitotic-antibiotic compound. From Klebsiella pneumoniae.
   4577..4624    +  polyA_signal   HSV TK poly(A) signal: herpes simplex virus thymidine kinase polyadenylation signal (Cole and Stacy, 1985)
   4715..4731    -  polyA_signal   bGH poly(A) signal (fragment): bovine growth hormone polyadenylation signal
   4953..5541    +  rep_origin     ori: high-copy-number ColE1/pMB1/pBR322/pUC origin of replication
>Addgene plasmid #20151 | YF-Rac1(DN) | depositor full sequence | sequence record 9488 | Author sequence
TAGTTATTAATAGTAATCAATTACGGGGTCATTAGTTCATAGCCCATATATGGAGTTCCGCGTTACATAA
CTTACGGTAAATGGCCCGCCTGGCTGACCGCCCAACGACCCCCGCCCATTGACGTCAATAATGACGTATG
TTCCCATAGTAACGCCAATAGGGACTTTCCATTGACGTCAATGGGTGGAGTATTTACGGTAAACTGCCCA
CTTGGCAGTACATCAAGTGTATCATATGCCAAGTACGCCCCCTATTGACGTCAATGACGGTAAATGGCCC
GCCTGGCATTATGCCCAGTACATGACCTTATGGGACTTTCCTACTTGGCAGTACATCTACGTATTAGTCA
TCGCTATTACCATGGTGATGCGGTTTTGGCAGTACATCAATGGGCGTGGATAGCGGTTTGACTCACGGGG
ATTTCCAAGTCTCCACCCCATTGACGTCAATGGGAGTTTGTTTTGGCACCAAAATCAACGGGACTTTCCA
AAATGTCGTAACAACTCCGCCCCATTGACGCAAATGGGCGGTAGGCGTGTACGGTGGGAGGTCTATATAA
GCAGAGCTGGTTTAGTGAACCGTCAGATCCGCTAGCGCTACCGGTCGCCACCATGGTGAGCAAGGGCGAG
GAGCTGTTCACCGGGGTGGTGCCCATCCTGGTCGAGCTGGACGGCGACGTAAACGGCCACAAGTTCAGCG
TGTCCGGCGAGGGCGAGGGCGATGCCACCTACGGCAAGCTGACCCTGAAGTTCATCTGCACCACCGGCAA
GCTGCCCGTGCCCTGGCCCACCCTCGTGACCACCTTCGGCTACGGCCTGCAGTGCTTCGCCCGCTACCCC
GACCACATGAAGCAGCACGACTTCTTCAAGTCCGCCATGCCCGAAGGCTACGTCCAGGAGCGCACCATCT
TCTTCAAGGACGACGGCAACTACAAGACCCGCGCCGAGGTGAAGTTCGAGGGCGACACCCTGGTGAACCG
CATCGAGCTGAAGGGCATCGACTTCAAGGAGGACGGCAACATCCTGGGGCACAAGCTGGAGTACAACTAC
AACAGCCACAACGTCTATATCATGGCCGACAAGCAGAAGAACGGCATCAAGGTGAACTTCAAGATCCGCC
ACAACATCGAGGACGGCAGCGTGCAGCTCGCCGACCACTACCAGCAGAACACCCCCATCGGCGACGGCCC
CGTGCTGCTGCCCGACAACCACTACCTGAGCTACCAGTCCGCCCTGAGCAAAGACCCCAACGAGAAGCGC
GATCACATGGTCCTGCTGGAGTTCGTGACCGCCGCCGGGATCACTCTCGGCATGGACGAGCTGTACAAGA
GTGCTGGTGGTGGAGTGCAGGTGGAAACCATCTCCCCAGGAGACGGGCGCACCTTCCCCAAGCGCGGCCA
GACCTGCGTGGTGCACTACACCGGGATGCTTGAAGATGGAAAGAAATTTGATTCCTCCCGGGACAGAAAC
AAGCCCTTTAAGTTTATGCTAGGCAAGCAGGAGGTGATCCGAGGCTGGGAAGAAGGGGTTGCCCAGATGA
GTGTGGGTCAGAGAGCCAAACTGACTATATCTCCAGATTATGCCTATGGTGCCACTGGGCACCCAGGCAT
CATCCCACCACATGCCACTCTCGTCTTCGATGTGGAGCTTCTAAAACTGGAAAGTGCTGGTGGTAGTGCT
GGTGGTAGTGCTGGTGGTAGTGCTGGTGGTAGTGCTGGTGGTCCTCGAGCTCAAGCTTCGAATTCGATGC
AGGCCATCAAGTGTGTGGTGGTGGGAGACGGAGCTGTAGGTAAAAATTGCCTACTGATCAGTTACACAAC
CAATGCATTTCCTGGAGAATATATCCCTACTGTCTTTGACAATTATTCTGCCAATGTTATGGTAGATGGA
AAACCGGTGAATCTGGGCTTATGGGATACAGCTGGACAAGAAGATTATGACAGATTACGCCCCCTATCCT
ATCCGCAAACAGATGTGTTCTTAATTTGCTTTTCCCTTGTGAGTCCTGCATCATTTGAAAATGTCCGTGC
AAAGTGGTATCCTGAGGTGCGGCACCACTGTCCCAACACTCCCATCATCCTAGTGGGAACTAAACTTGAT
CTTAGGGATGATAAAGACACGATCGAGAAACTGAAGGAGAAGAAGCTGACTCCCATCACCTATCCGCAGG
GTCTAGCCATGGCTAAGGAGATTGGTGCTGTAAAATACCTGGAGTGCTCGGCGCTCACACAGCGAGGCCT
CAAGACAGTGTTTGACGAAGCGATCCGAGCAGTCCTCTGCCCGCCTCCCGTGAAGAAGAGGAAGAGAAAA
TGAGGATCCACCGGATCTAGATAACTGATCATAATCAGCCATACCACATTTGTAGAGGTTTTACTTGCTT
TAAAAAACCTCCCACACCTCCCCCTGAACCTGAAACATAAAATGAATGCAATTGTTGTTGTTAACTTGTT
TATTGCAGCTTATAATGGTTACAAATAAAGCAATAGCATCACAAATTTCACAAATAAAGCATTTTTTTCA
CTGCATTCTAGTTGTGGTTTGTCCAAACTCATCAATGTATCTTAAGGCGTAAATTGTAAGCGTTAATATT
TTGTTAAAATTCGCGTTAAATTTTTGTTAAATCAGCTCATTTTTTAACCAATAGGCCGAAATCGGCAAAA
TCCCTTATAAATCAAAAGAATAGACCGAGATAGGGT
[37 nt withheld, positions 2697-2733]
AAAGAACGTGGACTCCAACGTCAAAGG
[49 nt withheld, positions 2761-2809]
T
[91 nt withheld, positions 2811-2901]
G
[124 nt withheld, positions 2903-3026]
CAGGTGGCACTTTTCGGGGAAATGTGCGCGGAACCCCTATTTGTTTATTTTTCTAAATACATTCAAATAT
GTATCCGCTCATGAGACAATAACCCTGATAAATGCTTCAATAATATTGAAAAAGGAAGAGTCCTGAGGCG
GAAAGAACCAGCTGTGGAATGTGTGTCAGTTAGGGTGTGGAAAGTCCCCAGGCTCCCCAGCAGGCAGAAG
TATGCAAAGCATGCATCTCAATTAGTCAGCAACCAGGTGTGGAAAGTCCCCAGGCTCCCCAGCAGGCAGA
AGTATGCAAAGCATGCATCTCAATTAGTCAGCAACCATAGTCCCGCCCCTAACTCCGCCCATCCCGCCCC
TAACTCCGCCCAGTTCCGCCCATTCTCCGCCCCATGGCTGACTAATTTTTTTTATTTATGCAGAGGCCGA
GGCCGCCTCGGCCTCTGAGCTATTCCAGAAGTAGTGAGGAGGCTTTTTTGGAGGCCTAGGCTTTTGCAAA
GATCGATCAAGAGACAGGATGAGGATCGTTTCGCATGATTGAACAAGATGGATTGCACGCAGGTTCTCCG
GCCGCTTGGGTGGAGAGGCTATTCGGCTATGACTGGGCACAACAGACAATCGGCTGCTCTGATGCCGCCG
TGTTCCGGCTGTCAGCGCAGGGGCGCCCGGTTCTTTTTGTCAAGACCGACCTGTCCGGTGCCCTGAATGA
ACTGCAAGACGAGGCAGCGCGGCTATCGTGGCTGGCCACGACGGGCGTTCCTTGCGCAGCTGTGCTCGAC
GTTGTCACTGAAGCGGGAAGGGACTGGCTGCTATTGGGCGAAGTGCCGGGGCAGGATCTCCTGTCATCTC
ACCTTGCTCCTGCCGAGAAAGTATCCATCATGGCTGATGCAATGCGGCGGCTGCATACGCTTGATCCGGC
TACCTGCCCATTCGACCACCAAGCGAAACATCGCATCGAGCGAGCACGTACTCGGATGGAAGCCGGTCTT
GTCGATCAGGATGATCTGGACGAAGAGCATCAGGGGCTCGCGCCAGCCGAACTGTTCGCCAGGCTCAAGG
CGAGCATGCCCGACGGCGAGGATCTCGTCGTGACCCATGGCGATGCCTGCTTGCCGAATATCATGGTGGA
AAATGGCCGCTTTTCTGGATTCATCGACTGTGGCCGGCTGGGTGTGGCGGACCGCTATCAGGACATAGCG
TTGGCTACCCGTGATATTGCTGAAGAGCTTGGCGGCGAATGGGCTGACCGCTTCCTCGTGCTTTACGGTA
TCGCCGCTCCCGATTCGCAGCGCATCGCCTTCTATCGCCTTCTTGACGAGTTCTTCTGAGCGGGACTCTG
GGGTTCGAAATGACCGACCAAGCGACGCCCAACCTGCCATCACGAGATTTCGATTCCACCGCCGCCTTCT
ATGAAAGGTTGGGCTTCGGAATCGTTTTCCGGGACGCCGGCTGGATGATCCTCCAGCGCGGGGATCTCAT
GCTGGAGTTCTTCGCCCACCCTAGGGGGAGGCTAACTGAAACACGGAAGGAGACAATACCGGAAGGAACC
CGCGCTATGACGGCAATAAAAAGACAGAATAAAACGCACGGTGTTGGGTCGTTTGTTCATAAACGCGGGG
TTCGGTCCCAGGGCTGGCACTCTGTCGATACCCCACCGAGACCCCATTGGGGCCAATACGCCCGCGTTTC
TTCCTTTTCCCCACCCCACCCCCCAAGTTCGGGTGAAGGCCCAGGGCTCGCAGCCAACGTCGGGGCGGCA
GGCCCTGCCATAGCCTCAGGTTACTCATATATACTTTAGATTGATTTAAAACTTCATTTTTAATTTAAAA
GGATCTAGGTGAAGATCCTTTTTGATAATCTCATGACCAAAATCCCTTAACGTGAGTTTTCGTTCCACTG
AGCGTCAGACCCCGTAGAAAAGATCAAAGGATCTTCTTGAGATCCTTTTTTTCTGCGCGTAATCTGCTGC
TTGCAAACAAAAAAACCACCGCTACCAGCGGTGGTTTGTTTGCCGGATCAAGAGCTACCAACTCTTTTTC
CGAAGGTAACTGGCTTCAGCAGAGCGCAGATACCAAATACTGTCCTTCTAGTGTAGCCGTAGTTAGGCCA
CCACTTCAAGAACTCTGTAGCACCGCCTACATACCTCGCTCTGCTAATCCTGTTACCAGTGGCTGCTGCC
AGTGGCGATAAGTCGTGTCTTACCGGGTTGGACTCAAGACGATAGTTACCGGATAAGGCGCAGCGGTCGG
GCTGAACGGGGGGTTCGTGCACACAGCCCAGCTTGGAGCGAACGACCTACACCGAACTGAGATACCTACA
GCGTGAGCTATGAGAAAGCGCCACGCTTCCCGAAGGGAGAAAGGCGGACAGGTATCCGGTAAGCGGCAGG
GTCGGAACAGGAGAGCGCACGAGGGAGCTTCCAGGGGGAAACGCCTGGTATCTTTATAGTCCTGTCGGGT
TTCGCCACCTCTGACTTGAGCGTCGATTTTTGTGATGCTCGTCAGGGGGGCGGAGCCTATGGAAAAACGC
CAGCAACGCGGCCTTTTTACGGTTCCTGGCCTTTTGCTGGCCTTTTGCTCACATGTTCTTTCCTGCGTTA
TCCCCTGATTCTGTGGATAACCGTATTACCGCCATGCAT
