>Addgene plasmid #20151 | YF-Rac1(DN) | addgene partial sequence | sequence record 26032 | 20151 with EGFP-C
CTCTCGGCATGGACGAGCTGTACAAGAGTGCTGGTGGTGGAGTGCAGGTGGAAACCATCTCCCCAGGAGA
CGGGCGCACCTTCCCCAAGCGCGGCCAGACCTGCGTGGTGCACTACACCGGGATGCTTGAAGATGGAAAG
AAATTTGATTCCTCCCGGGACAGAAACAAGCCCTTTAAGTTTATGCTAGGCAAGCAGGAGGTGATCCGAG
GCTGGGAAGAAGGGGTTGCCCAGATGAGTGTGGGTCAGAGAGCCAAACTGACTATATCTCCAGATTATGC
CTATGGTGCCACTGGGCACCCAGGCATCATCCCACCACATGCCACTCTCGTCTTCGATGTGGAGCTTCTA
AAACTGGAAAGTGCTGGTGGTAGTGCTGGTGGTAGTGCTGGTGGTAGTGCTGGTGGTAGTGCTGGTGGTC
CTCGAGCTCAAGCTTCGAATTCGATGCAGGCCATCAAGTGTGTGGTGGTGGGAGACGGAGCTGTAGGTAA
AAATTGCCTACTGATCAGTTACACAACCAATGCATTTCCTGGAGAATATATCCCTACTGTCTTTGACAAT
TATTCTGCCAATGTTATGGTAGATGGAAAACCGGTGAATCTGGGCTTATGGGATA
